Addgene plasmid #104177: CIBN-GFP-Sec61B
Purpose: Expresses fusion of CIB1 (1-170) with GFP and Sec61B
Depositing lab: Bianxiao Cui. Depositing organization: Stanford University. Publication: Understanding CRY2 interactions for optical control of intracellular signaling. Duan L, Hope J, Ong Q, Lou HY, Kim N, McCarthy C, Acero V, Lin MZ, Cui B. Nat Commun. 2017 Sep 15;8(1):547. doi: 10.1038/s41467-017-00648-8. PubMed 28916751.
Backbone
  Vector backbone: pEGFP
  Backbone size w/o insert (bp): 4000
  Total vector size (bp): 5500
  Vector type: Mammalian Expression
Growth in bacteria
  Bacterial resistance: Kanamycin, 50 μg/mL
  Growth temperature: 37°C
  Growth strain: DH5alpha
  Copy number: Unknown
Gene/Insert
  Cloning method: Restriction Enzyme; 5′ cloning site BsrGI (not destroyed); 3′ cloning site MfeI (not destroyed)
  Sequencing primers: 5′ CMV forward
Terms and licenses: Academic/Nonprofit Terms; Industry Terms: Not Available to Industry
Depositor comments: Mutations K93A, R94A, K106A, K107A are mutations of putative nuclear localisation signals in CIB1.
How to cite: CIBN-GFP-Sec61B was a gift from Bianxiao Cui (Addgene plasmid # 104177 ; http://n2t.net/addgene:104177 ; RRID:Addgene_104177)
