[The description below was written by a language model from this plasmid's Addgene catalogue record and pLannotate feature annotations shown in this document.]
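Description:
CIBN-GFP-Sec61B is a mammalian expression plasmid of about 5.5 kb built on a pEGFP backbone. It is propagated in E. coli through a high-copy ColE1/pUC-type origin and selected with kanamycin. The single NeoR/KanR (aph(3')-II) gene sits behind tandem bacterial (bla) and SV40 early promoters and is followed by an HSV TK polyadenylation signal, so the same marker can also provide G418 selection in mammalian cells. An f1 origin is also present. The short annotated fragments of ble, bGH poly(A) and SV40 large T antigen appear to be backbone remnants or partial matches rather than functional units. The depositor and repository-sequenced records are the same length and carry identical feature sets, offset by only a few bases.

The payload is a single open reading frame driven by the CMV immediate-early enhancer and promoter and terminated by the SV40 poly(A) signal. It fuses CIBN, the N-terminal portion (residues 1–170) of the Arabidopsis thaliana transcription factor CIB1, to EGFP and then to a fragment of human Sec61β, a subunit of the endoplasmic reticulum translocon. CIBN binds cryptochrome 2 (CRY2) that has absorbed blue light, EGFP makes the fusion visible by fluorescence, and the C-terminal Sec61β portion would be expected to anchor the protein at the ER. According to the depositor, the K93A, R94A, K106A and K107A substitutions alter putative nuclear localisation signals in CIB1, which should limit nuclear accumulation of the fusion. The associated study concerns CRY2 interactions for optical control of intracellular signalling. The construct therefore fits use as a fluorescent ER-localised bait for light-induced recruitment of CRY2-tagged proteins, although the record itself only states that it expresses the fusion.
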