Features (pLannotate 1.2.2; 15 found; start..end, strand, type, name):
     61..364     +  enhancer       CMV enhancer: human cytomegalovirus immediate early enhancer
    365..568     +  promoter       CMV promoter: human cytomegalovirus (CMV) immediate early promoter
    603..1112    +  CDS            CIBN: N-terminal portion of the CIB1 transcription factor from Arabidopsis thaliana binds to CRY2 (cryptochrome 2) that has absorbed blue light (Kennedy et al., 2010)
   1131..1847    +  CDS            EGFP: EGFP is a basic (constitutively fluorescent) green fluorescent protein published in 1996, derived from Aequorea victoria. It is reported to be a rapidly-maturing weak dimer with moderate acid sensitivity.
   1858..2147    +  CDS            Sec61β (fragment) (sequence partly withheld): human Sec61β subunit of the translocon in the endoplasmic reticulum; SEC61B
   2163..2246    +  CDS            large T antigen (fragment): large T antigen from SV40 (simian virus 40)
   2269..2390    +  polyA_signal   SV40 poly(A) signal: SV40 polyadenylation signal
   2424..2852    -  rep_origin     f1 ori (sequence partly withheld): f1 bacteriophage origin of replication; arrow indicates direction of (+) strand synthesis
   2879..2983    +  promoter       AmpR promoter: bla
   2985..3342    +  promoter       SV40 promoter: SV40 enhancer and early promoter
   3377..4171    +  CDS            NeoR/KanR: aminoglycoside phosphotransferase from Tn5; aph(3')-II (or nptII); confers resistance to neomycin, kanamycin, and G418 (Geneticin®)
   4192..4344    +  CDS            ble (fragment): BLE_KLEPN - Experimental evidence at protein level: Swiss-Prot protein existence level 1. Binding protein with a strong affinity to the bleomycin family of antibiotics. Binds to CL990; an antimitotic-antibiotic compound. From Klebsiella pneumoniae.
   4403..4450    +  polyA_signal   HSV TK poly(A) signal: herpes simplex virus thymidine kinase polyadenylation signal (Cole and Stacy, 1985)
   4541..4557    -  polyA_signal   bGH poly(A) signal (fragment): bovine growth hormone polyadenylation signal
   4779..5367    +  rep_origin     ori: high-copy-number ColE1/pMB1/pBR322/pUC origin of replication
>Addgene plasmid #104177 | CIBN-GFP-Sec61B | depositor full sequence | sequence record 197491 | CIBN-GFP-Sec61B sequence 5481 bps
TAGTTATTAATAGTAATCAATTACGGGGTCATTAGTTCATAGCCCATATATGGAGTTCCGCGTTACATAA
CTTACGGTAAATGGCCCGCCTGGCTGACCGCCCAACGACCCCCGCCCATTGACGTCAATAATGACGTATG
TTCCCATAGTAACGCCAATAGGGACTTTCCATTGACGTCAATGGGTGGAGTATTTACGGTAAACTGCCCA
CTTGGCAGTACATCAAGTGTATCATATGCCAAGTACGCCCCCTATTGACGTCAATGACGGTAAATGGCCC
GCCTGGCATTATGCCCAGTACATGACCTTATGGGACTTTCCTACTTGGCAGTACATCTACGTATTAGTCA
TCGCTATTACCATGGTGATGCGGTTTTGGCAGTACATCAATGGGCGTGGATAGCGGTTTGACTCACGGGG
ATTTCCAAGTCTCCACCCCATTGACGTCAATGGGAGTTTGTTTTGGCACCAAAATCAACGGGACTTTCCA
AAATGTCGTAACAACTCCGCCCCATTGACGCAAATGGGCGGTAGGCGTGTACGGTGGGAGGTCTATATAA
GCAGAGCTGGTTTAGTGAACCGTCAGATCCGCTAGCGCCACCATGAATGGAGCTATAGGAGGTGACCTTT
TGCTCAATTTTCCTGACATGTCGGTCCTAGAGCGCCAAAGGGCTCACCTCAAGTACCTCAATCCCACCTT
TGATTCTCCTCTCGCCGGCTTCTTTGCCGATTCTTCAATGATTACCGGCGGCGAGATGGACAGCTATCTT
TCGACTGCCGGTTTGAATCTTCCGATGATGTACGGTGAGACGACGGTGGAAGGTGATTCAAGACTCTCAA
TTTCGCCGGAAACGACGCTTGGGACTGGAAATTTCAAGGCAGCGAAGTTTGATACAGAGACTAAGGATTG
TAATGAGGCGGCGAAGAAGATGACGATGAACAGAGATGACCTAGTAGAAGAAGGAGAAGAAGAGAAGTCG
AAAATAACAGAGCAAAACAATGGGAGCACAAAAAGCATCAAGAAGATGAAACACAAAGCCAAGAAAGAAG
AGAACAATTTCTCTAATGATTCATCTAAAGTGACGAAGGAATTGGAGAAAACGGATTATATTCATGTACC
GGTCGCCACCATGGTGAGCAAGGGCGAGGAGCTGTTCACCGGGGTGGTGCCCATCCTGGTCGAGCTGGAC
GGCGACGTAAACGGCCACAAGTTCAGCGTGTCCGGCGAGGGCGAGGGCGATGCCACCTACGGCAAGCTGA
CCCTGAAGTTCATCTGCACCACCGGCAAGCTGCCCGTGCCCTGGCCCACCCTCGTGACCACCCTGACCTA
CGGCGTGCAGTGCTTCAGCCGCTACCCCGACCACATGAAGCAGCACGACTTCTTCAAGTCCGCCATGCCC
GAAGGCTACGTCCAGGAGCGCACCATCTTCTTCAAGGACGACGGCAACTACAAGACCCGCGCCGAGGTGA
AGTTCGAGGGCGACACCCTGGTGAACCGCATCGAGCTGAAGGGCATCGACTTCAAGGAGGACGGCAACAT
CCTGGGGCACAAGCTGGAGTACAACTACAACAGCCACAACGTCTATATCATGGCCGACAAGCAGAAGAAC
GGCATCAAGGTGAACTTCAAGATCCGCCACAACATCGAGGACGGCAGCGTGCAGCTCGCCGACCACTACC
AGCAGAACACCCCCATCGGCGACGGCCCCGTGCTGCTGCCCGACAACCACTACCTGAGCACCCAGTCCGC
CCTGAGCAAAGACCCCAACGAGAAGCGCGATCACATGGTCCTGCTGGAGTTCGTGACCGCCGCCGGGATC
ACTCTCGGCATGGACGAGCTGTACAAGAACAGCCGC
[288 nt withheld, positions 1857-2144]
TAGGCGGCCGCGACTCTAGATCATAATCAGCCATACCACATTTGTAGAGGTTTTACTTGCTTTAAAAAAC
CTCCCACACCTCCCCCTGAACCTGAAACATAAAATGAATGCAATTGTTGTTGTTAACTTGTTTATTGCAG
CTTATAATGGTTACAAATAAAGCAATAGCATCACAAATTTCACAAATAAAGCATTTTTTTCACTGCATTC
TAGTTGTGGTTTGTCCAAACTCATCAATGTATCTTAACGCGTAAATTGTAAGCGTTAATATTTTGTTAAA
ATTCGCGTTAAATTTTTGTTAAATCAGCTCATTTTTTAACCAATAGGCCGAAATCGGCAAAATCCCTTAT
AAATCAAAAGAATAGACCGAGATAGGGT
[37 nt withheld, positions 2523-2559]
AAAGAACGTGGACTCCAACGTCAAAGG
[49 nt withheld, positions 2587-2635]
T
[91 nt withheld, positions 2637-2727]
G
[124 nt withheld, positions 2729-2852]
CAGGTGGCACTTTTCGGGGAAATGTGCGCGGAACCCCTATTTGTTTATTTTTCTAAATACATTCAAATAT
GTATCCGCTCATGAGACAATAACCCTGATAAATGCTTCAATAATATTGAAAAAGGAAGAGTCCTGAGGCG
GAAAGAACCAGCTGTGGAATGTGTGTCAGTTAGGGTGTGGAAAGTCCCCAGGCTCCCCAGCAGGCAGAAG
TATGCAAAGCATGCATCTCAATTAGTCAGCAACCAGGTGTGGAAAGTCCCCAGGCTCCCCAGCAGGCAGA
AGTATGCAAAGCATGCATCTCAATTAGTCAGCAACCATAGTCCCGCCCCTAACTCCGCCCATCCCGCCCC
TAACTCCGCCCAGTTCCGCCCATTCTCCGCCCCATGGCTGACTAATTTTTTTTATTTATGCAGAGGCCGA
GGCCGCCTCGGCCTCTGAGCTATTCCAGAAGTAGTGAGGAGGCTTTTTTGGAGGCCTAGGCTTTTGCAAA
GATCGATCAAGAGACAGGATGAGGATCGTTTCGCATGATTGAACAAGATGGATTGCACGCAGGTTCTCCG
GCCGCTTGGGTGGAGAGGCTATTCGGCTATGACTGGGCACAACAGACAATCGGCTGCTCTGATGCCGCCG
TGTTCCGGCTGTCAGCGCAGGGGCGCCCGGTTCTTTTTGTCAAGACCGACCTGTCCGGTGCCCTGAATGA
ACTGCAAGACGAGGCAGCGCGGCTATCGTGGCTGGCCACGACGGGCGTTCCTTGCGCAGCTGTGCTCGAC
GTTGTCACTGAAGCGGGAAGGGACTGGCTGCTATTGGGCGAAGTGCCGGGGCAGGATCTCCTGTCATCTC
ACCTTGCTCCTGCCGAGAAAGTATCCATCATGGCTGATGCAATGCGGCGGCTGCATACGCTTGATCCGGC
TACCTGCCCATTCGACCACCAAGCGAAACATCGCATCGAGCGAGCACGTACTCGGATGGAAGCCGGTCTT
GTCGATCAGGATGATCTGGACGAAGAGCATCAGGGGCTCGCGCCAGCCGAACTGTTCGCCAGGCTCAAGG
CGAGCATGCCCGACGGCGAGGATCTCGTCGTGACCCATGGCGATGCCTGCTTGCCGAATATCATGGTGGA
AAATGGCCGCTTTTCTGGATTCATCGACTGTGGCCGGCTGGGTGTGGCGGACCGCTATCAGGACATAGCG
TTGGCTACCCGTGATATTGCTGAAGAGCTTGGCGGCGAATGGGCTGACCGCTTCCTCGTGCTTTACGGTA
TCGCCGCTCCCGATTCGCAGCGCATCGCCTTCTATCGCCTTCTTGACGAGTTCTTCTGAGCGGGACTCTG
GGGTTCGAAATGACCGACCAAGCGACGCCCAACCTGCCATCACGAGATTTCGATTCCACCGCCGCCTTCT
ATGAAAGGTTGGGCTTCGGAATCGTTTTCCGGGACGCCGGCTGGATGATCCTCCAGCGCGGGGATCTCAT
GCTGGAGTTCTTCGCCCACCCTAGGGGGAGGCTAACTGAAACACGGAAGGAGACAATACCGGAAGGAACC
CGCGCTATGACGGCAATAAAAAGACAGAATAAAACGCACGGTGTTGGGTCGTTTGTTCATAAACGCGGGG
TTCGGTCCCAGGGCTGGCACTCTGTCGATACCCCACCGAGACCCCATTGGGGCCAATACGCCCGCGTTTC
TTCCTTTTCCCCACCCCACCCCCCAAGTTCGGGTGAAGGCCCAGGGCTCGCAGCCAACGTCGGGGCGGCA
GGCCCTGCCATAGCCTCAGGTTACTCATATATACTTTAGATTGATTTAAAACTTCATTTTTAATTTAAAA
GGATCTAGGTGAAGATCCTTTTTGATAATCTCATGACCAAAATCCCTTAACGTGAGTTTTCGTTCCACTG
AGCGTCAGACCCCGTAGAAAAGATCAAAGGATCTTCTTGAGATCCTTTTTTTCTGCGCGTAATCTGCTGC
TTGCAAACAAAAAAACCACCGCTACCAGCGGTGGTTTGTTTGCCGGATCAAGAGCTACCAACTCTTTTTC
CGAAGGTAACTGGCTTCAGCAGAGCGCAGATACCAAATACTGTCCTTCTAGTGTAGCCGTAGTTAGGCCA
CCACTTCAAGAACTCTGTAGCACCGCCTACATACCTCGCTCTGCTAATCCTGTTACCAGTGGCTGCTGCC
AGTGGCGATAAGTCGTGTCTTACCGGGTTGGACTCAAGACGATAGTTACCGGATAAGGCGCAGCGGTCGG
GCTGAACGGGGGGTTCGTGCACACAGCCCAGCTTGGAGCGAACGACCTACACCGAACTGAGATACCTACA
GCGTGAGCTATGAGAAAGCGCCACGCTTCCCGAAGGGAGAAAGGCGGACAGGTATCCGGTAAGCGGCAGG
GTCGGAACAGGAGAGCGCACGAGGGAGCTTCCAGGGGGAAACGCCTGGTATCTTTATAGTCCTGTCGGGT
TTCGCCACCTCTGACTTGAGCGTCGATTTTTGTGATGCTCGTCAGGGGGGCGGAGCCTATGGAAAAACGC
CAGCAACGCGGCCTTTTTACGGTTCCTGGCCTTTTGCTGGCCTTTTGCTCACATGTTCTTTCCTGCGTTA
TCCCCTGATTCTGTGGATAACCGTATTACCGCCATGCAT
