Features (pLannotate 1.2.2; 15 found; start..end, strand, type, name):
     56..359     +  enhancer       CMV enhancer: human cytomegalovirus immediate early enhancer
    360..563     +  promoter       CMV promoter: human cytomegalovirus (CMV) immediate early promoter
    598..1107    +  CDS            CIBN: N-terminal portion of the CIB1 transcription factor from Arabidopsis thaliana binds to CRY2 (cryptochrome 2) that has absorbed blue light (Kennedy et al., 2010)
   1126..1842    +  CDS            EGFP: EGFP is a basic (constitutively fluorescent) green fluorescent protein published in 1996, derived from Aequorea victoria. It is reported to be a rapidly-maturing weak dimer with moderate acid sensitivity.
   1853..2142    +  CDS            Sec61β (fragment) (sequence partly withheld): human Sec61β subunit of the translocon in the endoplasmic reticulum; SEC61B
   2158..2241    +  CDS            large T antigen (fragment): large T antigen from SV40 (simian virus 40)
   2264..2385    +  polyA_signal   SV40 poly(A) signal: SV40 polyadenylation signal
   2419..2847    -  rep_origin     f1 ori (sequence partly withheld): f1 bacteriophage origin of replication; arrow indicates direction of (+) strand synthesis
   2874..2978    +  promoter       AmpR promoter: bla
   2980..3337    +  promoter       SV40 promoter: SV40 enhancer and early promoter
   3372..4166    +  CDS            NeoR/KanR: aminoglycoside phosphotransferase from Tn5; aph(3')-II (or nptII); confers resistance to neomycin, kanamycin, and G418 (Geneticin®)
   4187..4339    +  CDS            ble (fragment): BLE_KLEPN - Experimental evidence at protein level: Swiss-Prot protein existence level 1. Binding protein with a strong affinity to the bleomycin family of antibiotics. Binds to CL990; an antimitotic-antibiotic compound. From Klebsiella pneumoniae.
   4398..4445    +  polyA_signal   HSV TK poly(A) signal: herpes simplex virus thymidine kinase polyadenylation signal (Cole and Stacy, 1985)
   4536..4552    -  polyA_signal   bGH poly(A) signal (fragment): bovine growth hormone polyadenylation signal
   4774..5362    +  rep_origin     ori: high-copy-number ColE1/pMB1/pBR322/pUC origin of replication
>Addgene plasmid #104177 | CIBN-GFP-Sec61B | addgene full sequence | sequence record 200870 | Addgene NGS Result
ATTAATAGTAATCAATTACGGGGTCATTAGTTCATAGCCCATATATGGAGTTCCGCGTTACATAACTTAC
GGTAAATGGCCCGCCTGGCTGACCGCCCAACGACCCCCGCCCATTGACGTCAATAATGACGTATGTTCCC
ATAGTAACGCCAATAGGGACTTTCCATTGACGTCAATGGGTGGAGTATTTACGGTAAACTGCCCACTTGG
CAGTACATCAAGTGTATCATATGCCAAGTACGCCCCCTATTGACGTCAATGACGGTAAATGGCCCGCCTG
GCATTATGCCCAGTACATGACCTTATGGGACTTTCCTACTTGGCAGTACATCTACGTATTAGTCATCGCT
ATTACCATGGTGATGCGGTTTTGGCAGTACATCAATGGGCGTGGATAGCGGTTTGACTCACGGGGATTTC
CAAGTCTCCACCCCATTGACGTCAATGGGAGTTTGTTTTGGCACCAAAATCAACGGGACTTTCCAAAATG
TCGTAACAACTCCGCCCCATTGACGCAAATGGGCGGTAGGCGTGTACGGTGGGAGGTCTATATAAGCAGA
GCTGGTTTAGTGAACCGTCAGATCCGCTAGCGCCACCATGAATGGAGCTATAGGAGGTGACCTTTTGCTC
AATTTTCCTGACATGTCGGTCCTAGAGCGCCAAAGGGCTCACCTCAAGTACCTCAATCCCACCTTTGATT
CTCCTCTCGCCGGCTTCTTTGCCGATTCTTCAATGATTACCGGCGGCGAGATGGACAGCTATCTTTCGAC
TGCCGGTTTGAATCTTCCGATGATGTACGGTGAGACGACGGTGGAAGGTGATTCAAGACTCTCAATTTCG
CCGGAAACGACGCTTGGGACTGGAAATTTCAAGGCAGCGAAGTTTGATACAGAGACTAAGGATTGTAATG
AGGCGGCGAAGAAGATGACGATGAACAGAGATGACCTAGTAGAAGAAGGAGAAGAAGAGAAGTCGAAAAT
AACAGAGCAAAACAATGGGAGCACAAAAAGCATCAAGAAGATGAAACACAAAGCCAAGAAAGAAGAGAAC
AATTTCTCTAATGATTCATCTAAAGTGACGAAGGAATTGGAGAAAACGGATTATATTCATGTACCGGTCG
CCACCATGGTGAGCAAGGGCGAGGAGCTGTTCACCGGGGTGGTGCCCATCCTGGTCGAGCTGGACGGCGA
CGTAAACGGCCACAAGTTCAGCGTGTCCGGCGAGGGCGAGGGCGATGCCACCTACGGCAAGCTGACCCTG
AAGTTCATCTGCACCACCGGCAAGCTGCCCGTGCCCTGGCCCACCCTCGTGACCACCCTGACCTACGGCG
TGCAGTGCTTCAGCCGCTACCCCGACCACATGAAGCAGCACGACTTCTTCAAGTCCGCCATGCCCGAAGG
CTACGTCCAGGAGCGCACCATCTTCTTCAAGGACGACGGCAACTACAAGACCCGCGCCGAGGTGAAGTTC
GAGGGCGACACCCTGGTGAACCGCATCGAGCTGAAGGGCATCGACTTCAAGGAGGACGGCAACATCCTGG
GGCACAAGCTGGAGTACAACTACAACAGCCACAACGTCTATATCATGGCCGACAAGCAGAAGAACGGCAT
CAAGGTGAACTTCAAGATCCGCCACAACATCGAGGACGGCAGCGTGCAGCTCGCCGACCACTACCAGCAG
AACACCCCCATCGGCGACGGCCCCGTGCTGCTGCCCGACAACCACTACCTGAGCACCCAGTCCGCCCTGA
GCAAAGACCCCAACGAGAAGCGCGATCACATGGTCCTGCTGGAGTTCGTGACCGCCGCCGGGATCACTCT
CGGCATGGACGAGCTGTACAAGAACAGCCGC
[288 nt withheld, positions 1852-2139]
TAGGCGGCCGCGACTCTAGATCATAATCAGCCATACCACATTTGTAGAGGTTTTACTTGCTTTAAAAAAC
CTCCCACACCTCCCCCTGAACCTGAAACATAAAATGAATGCAATTGTTGTTGTTAACTTGTTTATTGCAG
CTTATAATGGTTACAAATAAAGCAATAGCATCACAAATTTCACAAATAAAGCATTTTTTTCACTGCATTC
TAGTTGTGGTTTGTCCAAACTCATCAATGTATCTTAACGCGTAAATTGTAAGCGTTAATATTTTGTTAAA
ATTCGCGTTAAATTTTTGTTAAATCAGCTCATTTTTTAACCAATAGGCCGAAATCGGCAAAATCCCTTAT
AAATCAAAAGAATAGACCGAGATAGGGT
[37 nt withheld, positions 2518-2554]
AAAGAACGTGGACTCCAACGTCAAAGG
[49 nt withheld, positions 2582-2630]
T
[91 nt withheld, positions 2632-2722]
G
[124 nt withheld, positions 2724-2847]
CAGGTGGCACTTTTCGGGGAAATGTGCGCGGAACCCCTATTTGTTTATTTTTCTAAATACATTCAAATAT
GTATCCGCTCATGAGACAATAACCCTGATAAATGCTTCAATAATATTGAAAAAGGAAGAGTCCTGAGGCG
GAAAGAACCAGCTGTGGAATGTGTGTCAGTTAGGGTGTGGAAAGTCCCCAGGCTCCCCAGCAGGCAGAAG
TATGCAAAGCATGCATCTCAATTAGTCAGCAACCAGGTGTGGAAAGTCCCCAGGCTCCCCAGCAGGCAGA
AGTATGCAAAGCATGCATCTCAATTAGTCAGCAACCATAGTCCCGCCCCTAACTCCGCCCATCCCGCCCC
TAACTCCGCCCAGTTCCGCCCATTCTCCGCCCCATGGCTGACTAATTTTTTTTATTTATGCAGAGGCCGA
GGCCGCCTCGGCCTCTGAGCTATTCCAGAAGTAGTGAGGAGGCTTTTTTGGAGGCCTAGGCTTTTGCAAA
GATCGATCAAGAGACAGGATGAGGATCGTTTCGCATGATTGAACAAGATGGATTGCACGCAGGTTCTCCG
GCCGCTTGGGTGGAGAGGCTATTCGGCTATGACTGGGCACAACAGACAATCGGCTGCTCTGATGCCGCCG
TGTTCCGGCTGTCAGCGCAGGGGCGCCCGGTTCTTTTTGTCAAGACCGACCTGTCCGGTGCCCTGAATGA
ACTGCAAGACGAGGCAGCGCGGCTATCGTGGCTGGCCACGACGGGCGTTCCTTGCGCAGCTGTGCTCGAC
GTTGTCACTGAAGCGGGAAGGGACTGGCTGCTATTGGGCGAAGTGCCGGGGCAGGATCTCCTGTCATCTC
ACCTTGCTCCTGCCGAGAAAGTATCCATCATGGCTGATGCAATGCGGCGGCTGCATACGCTTGATCCGGC
TACCTGCCCATTCGACCACCAAGCGAAACATCGCATCGAGCGAGCACGTACTCGGATGGAAGCCGGTCTT
GTCGATCAGGATGATCTGGACGAAGAGCATCAGGGGCTCGCGCCAGCCGAACTGTTCGCCAGGCTCAAGG
CGAGCATGCCCGACGGCGAGGATCTCGTCGTGACCCATGGCGATGCCTGCTTGCCGAATATCATGGTGGA
AAATGGCCGCTTTTCTGGATTCATCGACTGTGGCCGGCTGGGTGTGGCGGACCGCTATCAGGACATAGCG
TTGGCTACCCGTGATATTGCTGAAGAGCTTGGCGGCGAATGGGCTGACCGCTTCCTCGTGCTTTACGGTA
TCGCCGCTCCCGATTCGCAGCGCATCGCCTTCTATCGCCTTCTTGACGAGTTCTTCTGAGCGGGACTCTG
GGGTTCGAAATGACCGACCAAGCGACGCCCAACCTGCCATCACGAGATTTCGATTCCACCGCCGCCTTCT
ATGAAAGGTTGGGCTTCGGAATCGTTTTCCGGGACGCCGGCTGGATGATCCTCCAGCGCGGGGATCTCAT
GCTGGAGTTCTTCGCCCACCCTAGGGGGAGGCTAACTGAAACACGGAAGGAGACAATACCGGAAGGAACC
CGCGCTATGACGGCAATAAAAAGACAGAATAAAACGCACGGTGTTGGGTCGTTTGTTCATAAACGCGGGG
TTCGGTCCCAGGGCTGGCACTCTGTCGATACCCCACCGAGACCCCATTGGGGCCAATACGCCCGCGTTTC
TTCCTTTTCCCCACCCCACCCCCCAAGTTCGGGTGAAGGCCCAGGGCTCGCAGCCAACGTCGGGGCGGCA
GGCCCTGCCATAGCCTCAGGTTACTCATATATACTTTAGATTGATTTAAAACTTCATTTTTAATTTAAAA
GGATCTAGGTGAAGATCCTTTTTGATAATCTCATGACCAAAATCCCTTAACGTGAGTTTTCGTTCCACTG
AGCGTCAGACCCCGTAGAAAAGATCAAAGGATCTTCTTGAGATCCTTTTTTTCTGCGCGTAATCTGCTGC
TTGCAAACAAAAAAACCACCGCTACCAGCGGTGGTTTGTTTGCCGGATCAAGAGCTACCAACTCTTTTTC
CGAAGGTAACTGGCTTCAGCAGAGCGCAGATACCAAATACTGTTCTTCTAGTGTAGCCGTAGTTAGGCCA
CCACTTCAAGAACTCTGTAGCACCGCCTACATACCTCGCTCTGCTAATCCTGTTACCAGTGGCTGCTGCC
AGTGGCGATAAGTCGTGTCTTACCGGGTTGGACTCAAGACGATAGTTACCGGATAAGGCGCAGCGGTCGG
GCTGAACGGGGGGTTCGTGCACACAGCCCAGCTTGGAGCGAACGACCTACACCGAACTGAGATACCTACA
GCGTGAGCTATGAGAAAGCGCCACGCTTCCCGAAGGGAGAAAGGCGGACAGGTATCCGGTAAGCGGCAGG
GTCGGAACAGGAGAGCGCACGAGGGAGCTTCCAGGGGGAAACGCCTGGTATCTTTATAGTCCTGTCGGGT
TTCGCCACCTCTGACTTGAGCGTCGATTTTTGTGATGCTCGTCAGGGGGGCGGAGCCTATGGAAAAACGC
CAGCAACGCGGCCTTTTTACGGTTCCTGGCCTTTTGCTGGCCTTTTGCTCACATGTTCTTTCCTGCGTTA
TCCCCTGATTCTGTGGATAACCGTATTACCGCCATGCATTAGTT
